>Addgene plasmid #116383 | pHAGE-FGFR3-E360Q | addgene full sequence | sequence record 252678 | Addgene NGS Result
TGGAAGGGCTAATTCACTCCCAAAGAAGACAAGATATCCTTGATCTGTGGATCTACCACACACAAGGCTA
CTTCCCTGATTAGCAGAACTACACACCAGGGCCAGGGGTCAGATATCCACTGACCTTTGGATGGTGCTAC
AAGCTAGTACCAGTTGAGCCAGATAAGGTAGAAGAGGCCAATAAAGGAGAGAACACCAGCTTGTTACACC
CTGTGAGCCTGCATGGGATGGATGACCCGGAGAGAGAAGTGTTAGAGTGGAGGTTTGACAGCCGCCTAGC
ATTTCATCACGTGGCCCGAGAGCTGCATCCGGAGTACTTCAAGAACTGCTGATATCGAGCTTGCTACAAG
GGACTTTCCGCTGGGGACTTTCCAGGGAGGCGTGGCCTGGGCGGGACTGGGGAGTGGCGAGCCCTCAGAT
CCTGCATATAAGCAGCTGCTTTTTGCCTGTACTGGGTCTCTCTGGTTAGACCAGATCTGAGCCTGGGAGC
TCTCTGGCTAACTAGGGAACCCACTGCTTAAGCCTCAATAAAGCTTGCCTTGAGTGCTTCAAGTAGTGTG
TGCCCGTCTGTTGTGTGACTCTGGTAACTAGAGATCCCTCAGACCCTTTTAGTCAGTGTGGAAAATCTCT
AGCAGTGGCGCCCGAACAGGGACTTGAAAGCGAAAGGGAAACCAGAGGAGCTCTCTCGACGCAGGACTCG
GCTTGCTGAAGCGCGCACGGCAAGAGGCGAGGGGCGGCGACTGGTGAGTACGCCAAAAATTTTGACTAGC
GGAGGCTAGAAGGAGAGAGATGGGTGCGAGAGCGTCAGTATTAAGCGGGGGAGAATTAGATCGCGATGGG
AAAAAATTCGGTTAAGGCCAGGGGGAAAGAAAAAATATAAATTAAAACATATAGTATGGGCAAGCAGGGA
GCTAGAACGATTCGCAGTTAATCCTGGCCTGTTAGAAACATCAGAAGGCTGTAGACAAATACTGGGACAG
CTACAACCATCCCTTCAGACAGGATCAGAAGAACTTAGATCATTATATAATACAGTAGCAACCCTCTATT
GTGTGCATCAAAGGATAGAGATAAAAGACACCAAGGAAGCTTTAGACAAGATAGAGGAAGAGCAAAACAA
AAGTAAGACCACCGCACAGCAAGCGGCCGGCCGCTGATCTTCAGACCTGGAGGAGGAGATATGAGGGACA
ATTGGAGAAGTGAATTATATAAATATAAAGTAGTAAAAATTGAACCATTAGGAGTAGCACCCACCAAGGC
AAAGAGAAGAGTGGTGCAGAGAGAAAAAAGAGCAGTGGGAATAGGAGCTTTGTTCCTTGGGTTCTTGGGA
GCAGCAGGAAGCACTATGGGCGCAGCGTCAATGACGCTGACGGTACAGGCCAGACAATTATTGTCTGGTA
TAGTGCAGCAGCAGAACAATTTGCTGAGGGCTATTGAGGCGCAACAGCATCTGTTGCAACTCACAGTCTG
GGGCATCAAGCAGCTCCAGGCAAGAATCCTGGCTGTGGAAAGATACCTAAAGGATCAACAGCTCCTGGGG
ATTTGGGGTTGCTCTGGAAAACTCATTTGCACCACTGCTGTGCCTTGGAATGCTAGTTGGAGTAATAAAT
CTCTGGAACAGATTTGGAATCACACGACCTGGATGGAGTGGGACAGAGAAATTAACAATTACACAAGCTT
AATACACTCCTTAATTGAAGAATCGCAAAACCAGCAAGAAAAGAATGAACAAGAATTATTGGAATTAGAT
AAATGGGCAAGTTTGTGGAATTGGTTTAACATAACAAATTGGCTGTGGTATATAAAATTATTCATAATGA
TAGTAGGAGGCTTGGTAGGTTTAAGAATAGTTTTTGCTGTACTTTCTATAGTGAATAGAGTTAGGCAGGG
ATATTCACCATTATCGTTTCAGACCCACCTCCCAACCCCGAGGGGACCCGACAGGCCCGAAGGAATAGAA
GAAGAAGGTGGAGAGAGAGACAGAGACAGATCCATTCGATTAGTGAACGGATCTCGACGGTATCGCCGAA
TTCACAAATGGCAGTATTCATCCACAATTTTAAAAGAAAAGGGGGGATTGGGGGGTACAGTGCAGGGGAA
AGAATAGTAGACATAATAGCAACAGACATACAAACTAAAGAATTACAAAAACAAATTACAAAAATTCAAA
ATTTTCGGGTTTATTACAGGGACAGCAGAGATCCAGTTTGGACTAGTCGTGAGGCTCCGGTGCCCGTCAG
TGGGCAGAGCGCACATCGCCCACAGTCCCCGAGAAGTTGGGGGGAGGGGTCGGCAATTGAACCGGTGCCT
AGAGAAGGTGGCGCGGGGTAAACTGGGAAAGTGATGTCGTGTACTGGCTCCGCCTTTTTCCCGAGGGTGG
GGGAGAACCGTATATAAGTGCAGTAGTCGCCGTGAACGTTCTTTTTCGCAACGGGTTTGCCGCCAGAACA
CAGGTAAGTGCCGTGTGTGGTTCCCGCGGGCCTGGCCTCTTTACGGGTTATGGCCCTTGCGTGCCTTGAA
TTACTTCCACCTGGCTGCAGTACGTGATTCTTGATCCCGAGCTTCGGGTTGGAAGTGGGTGGGAGAGTTC
GAGGCCTTGCGCTTAAGGAGCCCCTTCGCCTCGTGCTTGAGTTGAGGCCTGGCCTGGGCGCTGGGGCCGC
CGCGTGCGAATCTGGTGGCACCTTCGCGCCTGTCTCGCTGCTTTCGATAAGTCTCTAGCCATTTAAAATT
TTTGATGACCTGCTGCGACGCTTTTTTTCTGGCAAGATAGTCTTGTAAATGCGGGCCAAGATCTGCACAC
TGGTATTTCGGTTTTTGGGGCCGCGGGCGGCGACGGGGCCCGTGCGTCCCAGCGCACATGTTCGGCGAGG
CGGGGCCTGCGAGCGCGGCCACCGAGAATCGGACGGGGGTAGTCTCAAGCTGGCCGGCCTGCTCTGGTGC
CTGGCCTCGCGCCGCCGTGTATCGCCCCGCCCTGGGCGGCAAGGCTGGCCCGGTCGGCACCAGTTGCGTG
AGCGGAAAGATGGCCGCTTCCCGGCCCTGCTGCAGGGAGCTCAAAATGGAGGACGCGGCGCTCGGGAGAG
CGGGCGGGTGAGTCACCCACACAAAGGAAAAGGGCCTTTCCGTCCTCAGCCGTCGCTTCATGTGACTCCA
CGGAGTACCGGGCGCCGTCCAGGCACCTCGATTAGTTCTCGAGCTTTTGGAGTACGTCGTCTTTAGGTTG
GGGGGAGGGGTTTTATGCGATGGAGTTTCCCCACACTGAGTGGGTGGAGACTGAAGTTAGGCCAGCTTGG
CACTTGATGTAATTCTCCTTGGAATTTGCCCTTTTTGAGTTTGGATCTTGGTTCATTCTCAAGCCTCAGA
CAGTGGTTCAAAGTTTTTTTCTTCCATTTCAGGTGTCGTGAAGCGGCCCTGCAGATATCAACAAGTTTGT
ACAAAAAAGCAGAAGGGCCGTCAAGGCCCACCATGGGCGCCCCTGCCTGCGCCCTCGCGCTCTGCGTGGC
CGTGGCCATCGTGGCCGGCGCCTCCTCGGAGTCCTTGGGGACGGAGCAGCGCGTCGTGGGGCGAGCGGCA
GAAGTCCCGGGCCCAGAGCCCGGCCAGCAGGAGCAGTTGGTCTTCGGCAGCGGGGATGCTGTGGAGCTGA
GCTGTCCCCCGCCCGGGGGTGGTCCCATGGGGCCCACTGTCTGGGTCAAGGATGGCACAGGGCTGGTGCC
CTCGGAGCGTGTCCTGGTGGGGCCCCAGCGGCTGCAGGTGCTGAATGCCTCCCACGAGGACTCCGGGGCC
TACAGCTGCCGGCAGCGGCTCACGCAGCGCGTACTGTGCCACTTCAGTGTGCGGGTGACAGACGCTCCAT
CCTCGGGAGATGACGAAGACGGGGAGGACGAGGCTGAGGACACAGGTGTGGACACAGGGGCCCCTTACTG
GACACGGCCCGAGCGGATGGACAAGAAGCTGCTGGCCGTGCCGGCCGCCAACACCGTCCGCTTCCGCTGC
CCAGCCGCTGGCAACCCCACTCCCTCCATCTCCTGGCTGAAGAACGGCAGGGAGTTCCGCGGCGAGCACC
GCATTGGAGGCATCAAGCTGCGGCATCAGCAGTGGAGCCTGGTCATGGAAAGCGTGGTGCCCTCGGACCG
CGGCAACTACACCTGCGTCGTGGAGAACAAGTTTGGCAGCATCCGGCAGACGTACACGCTGGACGTGCTG
GAGCGCTCCCCGCACCGGCCCATCCTGCAGGCGGGGCTGCCGGCCAACCAGACGGCGGTGCTGGGCAGCG
ACGTGGAGTTCCACTGCAAGGTGTACAGTGACGCACAGCCCCACATCCAGTGGCTCAAGCACGTGGAGGT
GAACGGCAGCAAGGTGGGCCCGGACGGCACACCCTACGTTACCGTGCTCAAGACGGCGGGCGCTAACACC
ACCGACAAGGAGCTAGAGGTTCTCTCCTTGCACAACGTCACCTTTGAGGACGCCGGGGAGTACACCTGCC
TGGCGGGCAATTCTATTGGGTTTTCTCATCACTCTGCGTGGCTGGTGGTGCTGCCAGCCCAGGAGGAGCT
GGTGGAGGCTGACGAGGCGGGCAGTGTGTATGCAGGCATCCTCAGCTACGGGGTGGGCTTCTTCCTGTTC
ATCCTGGTGGTGGCGGCTGTGACGCTCTGCCGCCTGCGCAGCCCCCCCAAGAAAGGCCTGGGCTCCCCCA
CCGTGCACAAGATCTCCCGCTTCCCGCTCAAGCGACAGGTGTCCCTGGAGTCCAACGCGTCCATGAGCTC
CAACACACCACTGGTGCGCATCGCAAGGCTGTCCTCAGGGGAGGGCCCCACGCTGGCCAATGTCTCCGAG
CTCGAGCTGCCTGCCGACCCCAAATGGGAGCTGTCTCGGGCCCGGCTGACCCTGGGCAAGCCCCTTGGGG
AGGGCTGCTTCGGCCAGGTGGTCATGGCGGAGGCCATCGGCATTGACAAGGACCGGGCCGCCAAGCCTGT
CACCGTAGCCGTGAAGATGCTGAAAGACGATGCCACTGACAAGGACCTGTCGGACCTGGTGTCTGAGATG
GAGATGATGAAGATGATCGGGAAACACAAAAACATCATCAACCTGCTGGGCGCCTGCACGCAGGGCGGGC
CCCTGTACGTGCTGGTGGAGTACGCGGCCAAGGGTAACCTGCGGGAGTTTCTGCGGGCGCGGCGGCCCCC
GGGCCTGGACTACTCCTTCGACACCTGCAAGCCGCCCGAGGAGCAGCTCACCTTCAAGGACCTGGTGTCC
TGTGCCTACCAGGTGGCCCGGGGCATGGAGTACTTGGCCTCCCAGAAGTGCATCCACAGGGACCTGGCTG
CCCGCAATGTGCTGGTGACCGAGGACAACGTGATGAAGATCGCAGACTTCGGGCTGGCCCGGGACGTGCA
CAACCTCGACTACTACAAGAAGACAACCAACGGCCGGCTGCCCGTGAAGTGGATGGCGCCTGAGGCCTTG
TTTGACCGAGTCTACACTCACCAGAGTGACGTCTGGTCCTTTGGGGTCCTGCTCTGGGAGATCTTCACGC
TGGGGGGCTCCCCGTACCCCGGCATCCCTGTGGAGGAGCTCTTCAAGCTGCTGAAGGAGGGCCACCGCAT
GGACAAGCCCGCCAACTGCACACACGACCTGTACATGATCATGCGGGAGTGCTGGCATGCCGCGCCCTCC
CAGAGGCCCACCTTCAAGCAGCTGGTGGAGGACCTGGACCGTGTCCTTACCGTGACGTCCACCGACGAGT
ACCTGGACCTGTCGGCGCCTTTCGAGCAGTACTCCCCGGGTGGCCAGGACACCCCCAGCTCCAGCTCCTC
AGGGGACGACTCCGTGTTTGCCCACGACCTGCTGCCCCCGGCCCCACCCAGCAGTGGGGGCTCGCGGACG
TAGGGCCTCATGGGCCCAGCTTTCTTGTACAAAGTGGTGATATCCAATTAACCCTCACTAAAGGAGAGTA
TTAGTAGTTATTGTAAGTCCCTATAGTGAGTCGTATTACCACCCAACTTTTCTATACAAAGTGGTTGATA
TCCAGCACAGTGGCGGCCGCTCGAGTCTAGAGGGCCCGCGGTTCGAAGGTAAGCCTATCCCTAACCCTCT
CCTCGGTCTCGATTCTACGCGTACCGGTTAGTAATGAGATCCCTCCCCCCCCCCTAACGTTACTGGCCGA
AGCCGCTTGGAATAAGGCCGGTGTGCGTTTGTCTATATGTTATTTTCCACCATATTGCCGTCTTTTGGCA
ATGTGAGGGCCCGGAAACCTGGCCCTGTCTTCTTGACGAGCATTCCTAGGGGTCTTTCCCCTCTCGCCAA
AGGAATGCAAGGTCTGTTGAATGTCGTGAAGGAAGCAGTTCCTCTGGAAGCTTCTTGAAGACAAACAACG
TCTGTAGCGACCCTTTGCAGGCAGCGGAACCCCCCACCTGGCGACAGGTGCCTCTGCGGCCAAAAGCCAC
GTGTATAAGATACACCTGCAAAGGCGGCACAACCCCAGTGCCACGTTGTGAGTTGGATAGTTGTGGAAAG
AGTCAAATGGCTCTCCTCAAGCGTATTCAACAAGGGGCTGAAGGATGCCCAGAAGGTACCCCATTGTATG
GGATCTGATCTGGGGCCTCGGTGCACATGCTTTACATGTGTTTAGTCGAGGTTAAAAAAACGTCTAGGCC
CCCCGAACCACGGGGACGTGGTTTTCCTTTGAAAAACACGATGATAATATGGCCACACATATGACCGAGT
ACAAGCCCACGGTGCGCCTCGCCACCCGCGACGACGTCCCCAGGGCCGTACGCACCCTCGCCGCCGCGTT
CGCCGACTACCCCGCCACGCGCCACACCGTCGATCCGGACCGCCACATCGAGCGGGTCACCGAGCTGCAA
GAACTCTTCCTCACGCGCGTCGGGCTCGACATCGGCAAGGTGTGGGTCGCGGACGACGGCGCCGCGGTGG
CGGTCTGGACCACGCCGGAGAGCGTCGAAGCGGGGGCGGTGTTCGCCGAGATCGGCCCGCGCATGGCCGA
GTTGAGCGGTTCCCGGCTGGCCGCGCAGCAACAGATGGAAGGCCTCCTGGCGCCGCACCGGCCCAAGGAG
CCCGCGTGGTTCCTGGCCACCGTCGGCGTCTCGCCCGACCACCAGGGCAAGGGTCTGGGCAGCGCCGTCG
TGCTCCCCGGAGTGGAGGCGGCCGAGCGCGCCGGGGTGCCCGCCTTCCTGGAGACCTCCGCGCCCCGCAA
CCTCCCCTTCTACGAGCGGCTCGGCTTCACCGTCACCGCCGACGTCGAGGTGCCCGAAGGACCGCGCACC
TGGTGCATGACCCGCAAGCCCGGTGCCTAAATCGATAGATCCTAATCAACCTCTGGATTACAAAATTTGT
GAAAGATTGACTGGTATTCTTAACTATGTTGCTCCTTTTACGCTATGTGGATACGCTGCTTTAATGCCTT
TGTATCATGCTATTGCTTCCCGTATGGCTTTCATTTTCTCCTCCTTGTATAAATCCTGGTTGCTGTCTCT
TTATGAGGAGTTGTGGCCCGTTGTCAGGCAACGTGGCGTGGTGTGCACTGTGTTTGCTGACGCAACCCCC
ACTGGTTGGGGCATTGCCACCACCTGTCAGCTCCTTTCCGGGACTTTCGCTTTCCCCCTCCCTATTGCCA
CGGCGGAACTCATCGCCGCCTGCCTTGCCCGCTGCTGGACAGGGGCTCGGCTGTTGGGCACTGACAATTC
CGTGGTGTTGTCGGGGAAATCATCGTCCTTTCCTTGGCTGCTCGCCTGTGTTGCCACCTGGATTCTGCGC
GGGACGTCCTTCTGCTACGTCCCTTCGGCCCTCAATCCAGCGGACCTTCCTTCCCGCGGCCTGCTGCCGG
CTCTGCGGCCTCTTCCGCGTCTTCGCCTTCGCCCTCAGACGAGTCGGATCTCCCTTTGGGCCGCCTCCCC
GCCTGAGATCCTTTAAGACCAATGACTTACAAGGCAGCTGTAGATCTTAGCCACTTTTTAAAAGAAAAGG
GGGGACTGGAAGGGCTAATTCACTCCCAACGAAGACAAGATCTGCTTTTTGCTTGTACTGGGTCTCTCTG
GTTAGACCAGATCTGAGCCTGGGAGCTCTCTGGCTAACTAGGGAACCCACTGCTTAAGCCTCAATAAAGC
TTGCCTTGAGTGCTTCAAGTAGTGTGTGCCCGTCTGTTGTGTGACTCTGGTAACTAGAGATCCCTCAGAC
CCTTTTAGTCAGTGTGGAAAATCTCTAGCAGTAGTAGTTCATGTCATCTTATTATTCAGTATTTATAACT
TGCAAAGAAATGAATATCAGAGAGTGAGAGGCCCGGGTTAATTAAGGAAAGGGCTAGATCATTCTTGAAG
ACGAAAGGGCCTCGTGATACGCCTATTTTTATAGGTTAATGTCATGATAATAATGGTTTCTTAGACGTCA
GGTGGCACTTTTCGGGGAAATGTGCGCGGAACCCCTATTTGTTTATTTTTCTAAATACATTCAAATATGT
ATCCGCTCATGAGACAATAACCCTGATAAATGCTTCAATAATATTGAAAAAGGAAGAGTATGAGTATTCA
ACATTTCCGTGTCGCCCTTATTCCCTTTTTTGCGGCATTTTGCCTTCCTGTTTTTGCTCACCCAGAAACG
CTGGTGAAAGTAAAAGATGCTGAAGATCAGTTGGGTGCACGAGTGGGTTACATCGAACTGGATCTCAACA
GCGGTAAGATCCTTGAGAGTTTTCGCCCCGAAGAACGTTTTCCAATGATGAGCACTTTTAAAGTTCTGCT
ATGTGGCGCGGTATTATCCCGTGTTGACGCCGGGCAAGAGCAACTCGGTCGCCGCATACACTATTCTCAG
AATGACTTGGTTGAGTACTCACCAGTCACAGAAAAGCATCTTACGGATGGCATGACAGTAAGAGAATTAT
GCAGTGCTGCCATAACCATGAGTGATAACACTGCGGCCAACTTACTTCTGACAACGATCGGAGGACCGAA
GGAGCTAACCGCTTTTTTGCACAACATGGGGGATCATGTAACTCGCCTTGATCGTTGGGAACCGGAGCTG
AATGAAGCCATACCAAACGACGAGCGTGACACCACGATGCCTGTAGCAATGGCAACAACGTTGCGCAAAC
TATTAACTGGCGAACTACTTACTCTAGCTTCCCGGCAACAATTAATAGACTGGATGGAGGCGGATAAAGT
TGCAGGACCACTTCTGCGCTCGGCCCTTCCGGCTGGCTGGTTTATTGCTGATAAATCTGGAGCCGGTGAG
CGTGGGTCTCGCGGTATCATTGCAGCACTGGGGCCAGATGGTAAGCCCTCCCGTATCGTAGTTATCTACA
CGACGGGGAGTCAGGCAACTATGGATGAACGAAATAGACAGATCGCTGAGATAGGTGCCTCACTGATTAA
GCATTGGTAACTGTCAGACCAAGTTTACTCATATATACTTTAGATTGATTTAAAACTTCATTTTTAATTT
AAAAGGATCTAGGTGAAGATCCTTTTTGATAATCTCATGACCAAAATCCCTTAACGTGAGTTTTCGTTCC
ACTGAGCGTCAGACCCCGTAGAAAAGATCAAAGGATCTTCTTGAGATCCTTTTTTTCTGCGCGTAATCTG
CTGCTTGCAAACAAAAAAACCACCGCTACCAGCGGTGGTTTGTTTGCCGGATCAAGAGCTACCAACTCTT
TTTCCGAAGGTAACTGGCTTCAGCAGAGCGCAGATACCAAATACTGTTCTTCTAGTGTAGCCGTAGTTAG
GCCACCACTTCAAGAACTCTGTAGCACCGCCTACATACCTCGCTCTGCTAATCCTGTTACCAGTGGCTGC
TGCCAGTGGCGATAAGTCGTGTCTTACCGGGTTGGACTCAAGACGATAGTTACCGGATAAGGCGCAGCGG
TCGGGCTGAACGGGGGGTTCGTGCACACAGCCCAGCTTGGAGCGAACGACCTACACCGAACTGAGATACC
TACAGCGTGAGCTATGAGAAAGCGCCACGCTTCCCGAAGGGAGAAAGGCGGACAGGTATCCGGTAAGCGG
CAGGGTCGGAACAGGAGAGCGCACGAGGGAGCTTCCAGGGGGAAACGCCTGGTATCTTTATAGTCCTGTC
GGGTTTCGCCACCTCTGACTTGAGCGTCGATTTTTGTGATGCTCGTCAGGGGGGCGGAGCCTATGGAAAA
ACGCCAGCAACGCGGCCTTTTTACGGTTCCTGGCCTTTTGCTGGCCTTTTGCTCACATGTTCTTTCCTGC
GTTATCCCCTGATTCTGTGGATAACCGTATTACCGCCTTTGAGTGAGCTGATACCGCTCGCCGCAGCCGA
ACGACCGAGCGCAGCGAGTCAGTGAGCGAGGAAGCGGAAGAGCGCCCAATACGCAAACCGCCTCTCCCCG
CGCGTTGGCCGATTCATTAATGCAGCAAGCTCATGGCTGACTAATTTTTTTTATTTATGCAGAGGCCGAG
GCCGCCTCGGCCTCTGAGCTATTCCAGAAGTAGTGAGGAGGCTTTTTTGGAGGCCTAGGCTTTTGCAAAA
AGCTCCCCGTGGCACGACAGGTTTCCCGACTGGAAAGCGGGCAGTGAGCGCAACGCAATTAATGTGAGTT
AGCTCACTCATTAGGCACCCCAGGCTTTACACTTTATGCTTCCGGCTCGTATGTTGTGTGGAATTGTGAG
CGGATAACAATTTCACACAGGAAACAGCTATGACATGATTACGAATTTCACAAATAAAGCATTTTTTTCA
CTGCATTCTAGTTGTGGTTTGTCCAAACTCATCAATGTATCTTATCATGTCTGGATCAACTGGATAACTC
AAGCTAACCAAAATCATCCCAAACTTCCCACCCCATACCCTATTACCACTGCCAATTACCTGTGGTTTCA
TTTACTCTAAACCTGTGATTCCTCTGAATTATTTTCATTTTAAAGAAATTGTATTTGTTAAATATGTACT
ACAAACTTAGTAGT
Features (pLannotate 1.2.2; 30 found; start..end, strand, type, name):
    377..634     +  LTR            5' LTR (truncated): truncated 5' long terminal repeat (LTR) from HIV-1
    681..806     +  misc_feature   HIV-1 Ψ: packaging signal of human immunodeficiency virus type 1
    790..1128    +  CDS            HIV-1 gag (fragment): gag protein from human immunodeficiency virus 1; gag
   1303..1536    +  misc_feature   RRE: The Rev response element (RRE) of HIV-1 allows for Rev-dependent mRNA export from the nucleus to the cytoplasm.
   1913..2013    +  CDS            Rev (fragment): human immunodeficiency virus 1 (HIV-1) Rev protein; rev; enhances nuclear export of unspliced and incompletely spliced viral mRNAs
   2058..2175    +  misc_feature   cPPT/CTS: central polypurine tract and central termination sequence of HIV-1
   2223..3401    +  promoter       EF-1α promoter: strong constitutive promoter for human elongation factor EF-1α
   3422..3442    +  protein_bind   attB1: mutant version of attB; core recombination site for the Gateway® BP reaction BP Clonase™
   3463..5880    +  CDS            FGFR3: FGFR3_HUMAN - Also known as JTK4. Experimental evidence at protein level: Swiss-Prot protein existence level 1. Tyrosine-protein kinase that acts as cell-surface receptor for fibroblast growth factors and plays an essential role in the regulation of cell proliferation, differentiation and apoptosis. Plays an essential role in the regulation of chondrocyte differentiation, proliferation and apoptosis, and is required for normal skeleton development. Regulates both osteogenesis and postnatal bone mineralization by osteoblasts. Promotes apoptosis in chondrocytes, but can also promote cancer cell
   5897..5917    -  protein_bind   attB2: mutant version of attB; core recombination site for the Gateway® BP reaction BP Clonase™
   5926..5944    +  promoter       T3 promoter: promoter for bacteriophage T3 RNA polymerase
   5970..5988    -  promoter       T7 promoter: promoter for bacteriophage T7 RNA polymerase
   5994..6012    -  protein_bind   attB4 (fragment): mutant version of attB; core recombination site for the Gateway® BP reaction BP Clonase™
   6068..6109    +  CDS            V5 tag: epitope tag from simian virus 5
   6235..6697    +  misc_feature   IRES: internal ribosome entry site (IRES) of the encephalomyocarditis virus (EMCV)
   6711..7308    +  CDS            PuroR (fragment): puromycin N-acetyltransferase; pac from Streptomyces; confers resistance to puromycin
   7324..7912    +  misc_feature   WPRE: woodchuck hepatitis virus posttranscriptional regulatory element
   7920..7985    +  CDS            nef (fragment): NEF_HV1Z2 - Experimental evidence at protein level: Swiss-Prot protein existence level 1. Extracellular Nef protein targets CD4(+) T-lymphocytes for apoptosis by interacting with CXCR4 surface receptors. From Human immunodeficiency virus type 1 group M subtype D (isolate Z2/CDC-Z34) (HIV-1).
   7987..8220    +  LTR            3' LTR (ΔU3): self-inactivating 3' long terminal repeat (LTR) from HIV-1
   8425..8529    +  promoter       AmpR promoter: bla
   8530..9390    +  CDS            AmpR: β-lactamase; bla; confers resistance to ampicillin, carbenicillin, and related antibiotics
   9561..10149   +  rep_origin     ori: high-copy-number ColE1/pMB1/pBR322/pUC origin of replication
  10332..10386   +  CDS            lacI (fragment): lac repressor; lacI; The lac repressor binds to the lac operator to inhibit transcription in E. coli. This inhibition can be relieved by adding lactose or isopropyl-β-D-thiogalactopyranoside (IPTG).
  10392..10485   +  rep_origin     SV40 ori (fragment): SV40 origin of replication
  10510..10547   +  CDS            lacI (fragment): lac repressor; lacI; The lac repressor binds to the lac operator to inhibit transcription in E. coli. This inhibition can be relieved by adding lactose or isopropyl-β-D-thiogalactopyranoside (IPTG).
  10560..10581   +  protein_bind   CAP binding site: CAP binding activates transcription in the presence of cAMP. E. coli catabolite activator protein
  10596..10626   +  promoter       lac promoter: promoter for the E. coli lac operon
  10630..10652   +  protein_bind   lac operator (fragment): The lac repressor binds to the lac operator to inhibit transcription in E. coli. This inhibition can be relieved by adding lactose or isopropyl-β-D-thiogalactopyranoside (IPTG). lac repressor encoded by lacI
  10684..10767   +  polyA_signal   SV40 poly(A) signal (fragment): SV40 polyadenylation signal
  10934..329     +  CDS            nef (fragment) (across the origin): NEF_HV1BR - Experimental evidence at protein level: Swiss-Prot protein existence level 1. Extracellular Nef protein targets CD4(+) T-lymphocytes for apoptosis by interacting with CXCR4 surface receptors (PubMed:14990729). From Human immunodeficiency virus type 1 group M subtype B (isolate BRU/LAI) (HIV-1).
