[The description below was written by a language model from this plasmid's Addgene catalogue record and pLannotate feature annotations shown in this document.]
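Description:
pHAGE-FGFR3-E360Q is an HIV-1-based lentiviral expression plasmid of about 10.9 kb, built on the pHAGE backbone, that carries the human FGFR3 open reading frame with an E360Q substitution. In bacteria it is maintained through a high-copy ColE1/pUC-type origin and selected with ampicillin via the β-lactamase gene. The backbone region also contains small remnants of lac regulatory sequences, an SV40 origin fragment and an SV40 poly(A) fragment.

The transfer cassette is bounded by a truncated 5' LTR and a ΔU3 self-inactivating 3' LTR. It includes the Ψ packaging signal with an adjoining gag fragment, the Rev response element for Rev-dependent nuclear export of the genomic RNA, and the cPPT/CTS element, which aids nuclear import of the provirus. Within this frame, the constitutive human EF-1α promoter drives the FGFR3 coding sequence, which is flanked by attB1 and attB2 sites left by Gateway recombination. Downstream lie short T3 and T7 promoter sequences, an attB4 fragment and a V5 epitope tag; the record does not state whether the V5 tag is translated in frame with the receptor. An EMCV IRES then allows puromycin N-acetyltransferase to be translated from the same transcript, so transduced mammalian cells can be selected with puromycin. A WPRE ahead of the 3' LTR boosts transcript stability and expression.

FGFR3 encodes a fibroblast growth factor receptor tyrosine kinase that regulates proliferation, differentiation and apoptosis. The construct was deposited with a study that systematically annotated the function of somatic cancer mutations, so it serves for stable lentiviral expression of this variant to assess its functional consequences in cells.
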