Addgene plasmid #116383: pHAGE-FGFR3-E360Q
Purpose: Lentiviral expression of FGFR3 E360Q
Depositing lab: Gordon Mills & Kenneth Scott. Depositing organization: Baylor College of Medicine. Publication: Systematic Functional Annotation of Somatic Mutations in Cancer. Ng PK, Li J, Jeong KJ, Shao S, Chen H, Tsang YH, Sengupta S, Wang Z, Bhavana VH, Tran R, Soewito S, Minussi DC, Moreno D, Kong K, Dogruluk T, Lu H, Gao J, Tokheim C, Zhou DC, Johnson AM, Zeng J, Ip CKM, Ju Z, Wester M, Yu S, Li Y, Vellano CP, Schultz N, Karchin R, Ding L, Lu Y, Cheung LWT, Chen K, Shaw KR, Meric-Bernstam F, Scott KL, Yi S, Sahni N, Liang H, Mills GB. Cancer Cell. 2018 Mar 12;33(3):450-462.e10. doi: 10.1016/j.ccell.2018.01.021. PubMed 29533785.
Backbone
  Vector backbone: pHAGE
  Vector type: Lentiviral
Growth in bacteria
  Bacterial resistance: Ampicillin, 100 μg/mL
  Growth temperature: 37°C
  Growth strain: Stbl3
  Copy number: High Copy
Gene/Insert
  Gene/Insert name: FGFR3
  Species: H. sapiens (human)
  Mutation: E360Q
  Entrez Gene: FGFR3 (a.k.a. ACH, CD333, CEK2, HSFGFR3EX, JTK4)
  Cloning method: Gateway Cloning
Terms and licenses: Academic/Nonprofit Terms; Industry Terms: Not Available to Industry
How to cite: pHAGE-FGFR3-E360Q was a gift from Gordon Mills & Kenneth Scott (Addgene plasmid # 116383 ; http://n2t.net/addgene:116383 ; RRID:Addgene_116383)
