>Addgene plasmid #116383 | pHAGE-FGFR3-E360Q | depositor partial sequence | sequence record 219257 | insert
ATGGGCGCCCCTGCCTGCGCCCTCGCGCTCTGCGTGGCCGTGGCCATCGTGGCCGGCGCCTCCTCGGAGT
CCTTGGGGACGGAGCAGCGCGTCGTGGGGCGAGCGGCAGAAGTCCCGGGCCCAGAGCCCGGCCAGCAGGA
GCAGTTGGTCTTCGGCAGCGGGGATGCTGTGGAGCTGAGCTGTCCCCCGCCCGGGGGTGGTCCCATGGGG
CCCACTGTCTGGGTCAAGGATGGCACAGGGCTGGTGCCCTCGGAGCGTGTCCTGGTGGGGCCCCAGCGGC
TGCAGGTGCTGAATGCCTCCCACGAGGACTCCGGGGCCTACAGCTGCCGGCAGCGGCTCACGCAGCGCGT
ACTGTGCCACTTCAGTGTGCGGGTGACAGACGCTCCATCCTCGGGAGATGACGAAGACGGGGAGGACGAG
GCTGAGGACACAGGTGTGGACACAGGGGCCCCTTACTGGACACGGCCCGAGCGGATGGACAAGAAGCTGC
TGGCCGTGCCGGCCGCCAACACCGTCCGCTTCCGCTGCCCAGCCGCTGGCAACCCCACTCCCTCCATCTC
CTGGCTGAAGAACGGCAGGGAGTTCCGCGGCGAGCACCGCATTGGAGGCATCAAGCTGCGGCATCAGCAG
TGGAGCCTGGTCATGGAAAGCGTGGTGCCCTCGGACCGCGGCAACTACACCTGCGTCGTGGAGAACAAGT
TTGGCAGCATCCGGCAGACGTACACGCTGGACGTGCTGGAGCGCTCCCCGCACCGGCCCATCCTGCAGGC
GGGGCTGCCGGCCAACCAGACGGCGGTGCTGGGCAGCGACGTGGAGTTCCACTGCAAGGTGTACAGTGAC
GCACAGCCCCACATCCAGTGGCTCAAGCACGTGGAGGTGAACGGCAGCAAGGTGGGCCCGGACGGCACAC
CCTACGTTACCGTGCTCAAGACGGCGGGCGCTAACACCACCGACAAGGAGCTAGAGGTTCTCTCCTTGCA
CAACGTCACCTTTGAGGACGCCGGGGAGTACACCTGCCTGGCGGGCAATTCTATTGGGTTTTCTCATCAC
TCTGCGTGGCTGGTGGTGCTGCCAGCCCAGGAGGAGCTGGTGGAGGCTGACGAGGCGGGCAGTGTGTATG
CAGGCATCCTCAGCTACGGGGTGGGCTTCTTCCTGTTCATCCTGGTGGTGGCGGCTGTGACGCTCTGCCG
CCTGCGCAGCCCCCCCAAGAAAGGCCTGGGCTCCCCCACCGTGCACAAGATCTCCCGCTTCCCGCTCAAG
CGACAGGTGTCCCTGGAGTCCAACGCGTCCATGAGCTCCAACACACCACTGGTGCGCATCGCAAGGCTGT
CCTCAGGGGAGGGCCCCACGCTGGCCAATGTCTCCGAGCTCGAGCTGCCTGCCGACCCCAAATGGGAGCT
GTCTCGGGCCCGGCTGACCCTGGGCAAGCCCCTTGGGGAGGGCTGCTTCGGCCAGGTGGTCATGGCGGAG
GCCATCGGCATTGACAAGGACCGGGCCGCCAAGCCTGTCACCGTAGCCGTGAAGATGCTGAAAGACGATG
CCACTGACAAGGACCTGTCGGACCTGGTGTCTGAGATGGAGATGATGAAGATGATCGGGAAACACAAAAA
CATCATCAACCTGCTGGGCGCCTGCACGCAGGGCGGGCCCCTGTACGTGCTGGTGGAGTACGCGGCCAAG
GGTAACCTGCGGGAGTTTCTGCGGGCGCGGCGGCCCCCGGGCCTGGACTACTCCTTCGACACCTGCAAGC
CGCCCGAGGAGCAGCTCACCTTCAAGGACCTGGTGTCCTGTGCCTACCAGGTGGCCCGGGGCATGGAGTA
CTTGGCCTCCCAGAAGTGCATCCACAGGGACCTGGCTGCCCGCAATGTGCTGGTGACCGAGGACAACGTG
ATGAAGATCGCAGACTTCGGGCTGGCCCGGGACGTGCACAACCTCGACTACTACAAGAAGACAACCAACG
GCCGGCTGCCCGTGAAGTGGATGGCGCCTGAGGCCTTGTTTGACCGAGTCTACACTCACCAGAGTGACGT
CTGGTCCTTTGGGGTCCTGCTCTGGGAGATCTTCACGCTGGGGGGCTCCCCGTACCCCGGCATCCCTGTG
GAGGAGCTCTTCAAGCTGCTGAAGGAGGGCCACCGCATGGACAAGCCCGCCAACTGCACACACGACCTGT
ACATGATCATGCGGGAGTGCTGGCATGCCGCGCCCTCCCAGAGGCCCACCTTCAAGCAGCTGGTGGAGGA
CCTGGACCGTGTCCTTACCGTGACGTCCACCGACGAGTACCTGGACCTGTCGGCGCCTTTCGAGCAGTAC
TCCCCGGGTGGCCAGGACACCCCCAGCTCCAGCTCCTCAGGGGACGACTCCGTGTTTGCCCACGACCTGC
TGCCCCCGGCCCCACCCAGCAGTGGGGGCTCGCGGACGTAG
